Addgene plasmid #82506: pGAPTrap-GFP
Purpose: Vector targeting the eGFP gene to the GAPDH locus of human cells. eGFP is expressed from a 2A sequence at the C terminus of GAPDH.
Depositing lab: Ed Stanley. Publication: GAPTrap: A Simple Expression System for Pluripotent Stem Cells and Their Derivatives. Kao T, Labonne T, Niclis JC, Chaurasia R, Lokmic Z, Qian E, Bruveris FF, Howden SE, Motazedian A, Schiesser JV, Costa M, Sourris K, Ng E, Anderson D, Giudice A, Farlie P, Cheung M, Lamande SR, Penington AJ, Parish CL, Thomson LH, Rafii A, Elliott DA, Elefanty AG, Stanley EG. Stem Cell Reports. 2016 Sep 1. pii: S2213-6711(16)30139-4. doi: 10.1016/j.stemcr.2016.07.015. PubMed 27594589.
Backbone
  Vector backbone: pGAPTrap
  Vector type: Mammalian Expression, Synthetic Biology
Growth in bacteria
  Bacterial resistance: Ampicillin, 100 μg/mL
  Growth temperature: 37°C
  Growth strain: NEB Stable
  Copy number: High Copy
Gene/Insert
  Gene/Insert name: eGFP
  Species: Synthetic
  Insert size (bp): 1500
  Cloning method: Restriction Enzyme; 5′ cloning site Asc1 (destroyed during cloning); 3′ cloning site Cla1 (not destroyed)
  Sequencing primers: 5′ caacagggtggtggacctcatg; 3′ cctcttcaaggggtctacatgg
Terms and licenses: Academic/Nonprofit Terms; Industry Terms: Not Available to Industry
How to cite: pGAPTrap-GFP was a gift from Ed Stanley (Addgene plasmid # 82506 ; http://n2t.net/addgene:82506 ; RRID:Addgene_82506)
