[The description below was written by a language model from this plasmid's Addgene catalogue record and pLannotate feature annotations shown in this document.]
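Description:
pGAPTrap-GFP is an 11.3 kb gene-targeting vector designed to knock the enhanced GFP coding sequence into the GAPDH locus of human cells, built on the pGAPTrap backbone. The bacterial portion resembles a standard phagemid cloning plasmid: a high-copy ColE1/pUC origin, an ampicillin resistance gene (bla) with its own promoter, an f1 origin, and lac promoter/lacZα remnants with flanking T3 and T7 phage promoters that bracket the cloned genomic segment.

The payload lies between the T3 and T7 sites. Upstream of the reporter, the annotation detects GAPDH coding matches (one scored against a non-human orthologue, the other against the human protein), consistent with a 5′ homology arm made of genomic GAPDH sequence running to the end of the coding region. Mammalian codon-optimised EGFP follows shortly after. According to the catalogue entry, EGFP is joined to the C terminus of GAPDH through a 2A sequence, so that after homologous recombination a single transcript driven by the endogenous GAPDH promoter yields GAPDH and EGFP as separate proteins. The 2A element itself is not called out in the feature table. No mammalian promoter was annotated, as expected for a trap design that depends on correct integration for expression. The roughly 4 kb downstream of EGFP contains only fragmentary hits to human genes, including IFFO1. This region probably represents the 3′ homology arm, although the record does not define it. The stated insert size of 1,500 bp exceeds the EGFP open reading frame, and no mammalian selection marker is annotated or stated.

The construct provides constitutive, broadly maintained reporter expression in human pluripotent stem cells and their differentiated derivatives, by exploiting the ubiquitously active GAPDH locus.
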