Features (pLannotate 1.2.2; 19 found; start..end, strand, type, name):
     24..128     +  promoter       AmpR promoter: bla
    129..989     +  CDS            AmpR: β-lactamase; bla; confers resistance to ampicillin, carbenicillin, and related antibiotics
   1160..1748    +  rep_origin     ori: high-copy-number ColE1/pMB1/pBR322/pUC origin of replication
   1931..2023    +  CDS            lacI (fragment): lac repressor; lacI; The lac repressor binds to the lac operator to inhibit transcription in E. coli. This inhibition can be relieved by adding lactose or isopropyl-β-D-thiogalactopyranoside (IPTG).
   2036..2057    +  protein_bind   CAP binding site: CAP binding activates transcription in the presence of cAMP. E. coli catabolite activator protein
   2072..2102    +  promoter       lac promoter: promoter for the E. coli lac operon
   2106..2128    +  protein_bind   lac operator (fragment): The lac repressor binds to the lac operator to inhibit transcription in E. coli. This inhibition can be relieved by adding lactose or isopropyl-β-D-thiogalactopyranoside (IPTG). lac repressor encoded by lacI
   2171..2189    +  promoter       T3 promoter: promoter for bacteriophage T3 RNA polymerase
   3878..5383    +  CDS            G3P_JACOR: Experimental evidence at protein level: Swiss-Prot protein existence level 1. Has both glyceraldehyde-3-phosphate dehydrogenase and nitrosylase activities, thereby playing a role in glycolysis and nuclear functions, respectively. Glyceraldehyde-3-phosphate dehydrogenase is a key enzyme in glycolysis that catalyzes the first step of the pathway by converting D-glyceraldehyde 3-phosphate (G3P) into 3-phospho-D-glyceroyl phosphate (By similarity). Modulates the organization and assembly of the cytoskeleton. Facilitates the CHP1- dependent microtubule and membrane associations through its ability
   5479..5550    +  CDS            GAPDH (fragment): G3P_HUMAN - Also known as GAPD From Homo sapiens (Human).
   5641..6360    +  CDS            EGFP: the original enhanced GFP (Yang et al., 1996) mammalian codon-optimized
   7382..7633    -  CDS            GVQW1 (fragment): GVQW1_HUMAN - Also known as TIGD1L2. Experimental evidence at transcript level: Swiss-Prot protein existence level 2. From Homo sapiens (Human).
   8681..8785    -  CDS            IFFO1 (fragment): IFFO1_HUMAN - Also known as IFFO. Experimental evidence at protein level: Swiss-Prot protein existence level 1. Nuclear matrix protein involved in the immobilization of broken DNA ends and the suppression of chromosome translocation during DNA double-strand breaks (DSBs) (PubMed:31548606). Interacts with the nuclear lamina component LMNA, resulting in the formation of a nucleoskeleton that relocalizes to the DSB sites in a XRCC4-dependent manner and promotes the immobilization of the broken ends, thereby preventing chromosome translocation (PubMed:31548606). Acts as a scaffold that allows the
   8991..9065    -  CDS            GVQW1 (fragment): GVQW1_HUMAN - Also known as TIGD1L2. Experimental evidence at transcript level: Swiss-Prot protein existence level 2. From Homo sapiens (Human).
   9067..9159    -  CDS            C9orf85 (fragment): CI085_HUMAN - Experimental evidence at protein level: Swiss-Prot protein existence level 1. From Homo sapiens (Human).
   9631..9840    -  CDS            IFFO1 (fragment): IFFO1_HUMAN - Also known as IFFO. Experimental evidence at protein level: Swiss-Prot protein existence level 1. Nuclear matrix protein involved in the immobilization of broken DNA ends and the suppression of chromosome translocation during DNA double-strand breaks (DSBs) (PubMed:31548606). Interacts with the nuclear lamina component LMNA, resulting in the formation of a nucleoskeleton that relocalizes to the DSB sites in a XRCC4-dependent manner and promotes the immobilization of the broken ends, thereby preventing chromosome translocation (PubMed:31548606). Acts as a scaffold that allows the
  10665..10683   -  promoter       T7 promoter: promoter for bacteriophage T7 RNA polymerase
  10691..10846   +  CDS            lacZα (fragment): LacZα fragment of β-galactosidase; lacZ fragment
  10877..11305   -  rep_origin     f1 ori (sequence partly withheld): f1 bacteriophage origin of replication; arrow indicates direction of (+) strand synthesis
>Addgene plasmid #82506 | pGAPTrap-GFP | depositor full sequence | sequence record 156571 | Complete plasmid
GTGGCACTTTTCGGGGAAATGTGCGCGGAACCCCTATTTGTTTATTTTTCTAAATACATTCAAATATGTA
TCCGCTCATGAGACAATAACCCTGATAAATGCTTCAATAATATTGAAAAAGGAAGAGTATGAGTATTCAA
CATTTCCGTGTCGCCCTTATTCCCTTTTTTGCGGCATTTTGCCTTCCTGTTTTTGCTCACCCAGAAACGC
TGGTGAAAGTAAAAGATGCTGAAGATCAGTTGGGTGCACGAGTGGGTTACATCGAACTGGATCTCAACAG
CGGTAAGATCCTTGAGAGTTTTCGCCCCGAAGAACGTTTTCCAATGATGAGCACTTTTAAAGTTCTGCTA
TGTGGCGCGGTATTATCCCGTATTGACGCCGGGCAAGAGCAACTCGGTCGCCGCATACACTATTCTCAGA
ATGACTTGGTTGAGTACTCACCAGTCACAGAAAAGCATCTTACGGATGGCATGACAGTAAGAGAATTATG
CAGTGCTGCCATAACCATGAGTGATAACACTGCGGCCAACTTACTTCTGACAACGATCGGAGGACCGAAG
GAGCTAACCGCTTTTTTGCACAACATGGGGGATCATGTAACTCGCCTTGATCGTTGGGAACCGGAGCTGA
ATGAAGCCATACCAAACGACGAGCGTGACACCACGATGCCTGTAGCAATGGCAACAACGTTGCGCAAACT
ATTAACTGGCGAACTACTTACTCTAGCTTCCCGGCAACAATTAATAGACTGGATGGAGGCGGATAAAGTT
GCAGGACCACTTCTGCGCTCGGCCCTTCCGGCTGGCTGGTTTATTGCTGATAAATCTGGAGCCGGTGAGC
GTGGGTCTCGCGGTATCATTGCAGCACTGGGGCCAGATGGTAAGCCCTCCCGTATCGTAGTTATCTACAC
GACGGGGAGTCAGGCAACTATGGATGAACGAAATAGACAGATCGCTGAGATAGGTGCCTCACTGATTAAG
CATTGGTAACTGTCAGACCAAGTTTACTCATATATACTTTAGATTGATTTAAAACTTCATTTTTAATTTA
AAAGGATCTAGGTGAAGATCCTTTTTGATAATCTCATGACCAAAATCCCTTAACGTGAGTTTTCGTTCCA
CTGAGCGTCAGACCCCGTAGAAAAGATCAAAGGATCTTCTTGAGATCCTTTTTTTCTGCGCGTAATCTGC
TGCTTGCAAACAAAAAAACCACCGCTACCAGCGGTGGTTTGTTTGCCGGATCAAGAGCTACCAACTCTTT
TTCCGAAGGTAACTGGCTTCAGCAGAGCGCAGATACCAAATACTGTCCTTCTAGTGTAGCCGTAGTTAGG
CCACCACTTCAAGAACTCTGTAGCACCGCCTACATACCTCGCTCTGCTAATCCTGTTACCAGTGGCTGCT
GCCAGTGGCGATAAGTCGTGTCTTACCGGGTTGGACTCAAGACGATAGTTACCGGATAAGGCGCAGCGGT
CGGGCTGAACGGGGGGTTCGTGCACACAGCCCAGCTTGGAGCGAACGACCTACACCGAACTGAGATACCT
ACAGCGTGAGCTATGAGAAAGCGCCACGCTTCCCGAAGGGAGAAAGGCGGACAGGTATCCGGTAAGCGGC
AGGGTCGGAACAGGAGAGCGCACGAGGGAGCTTCCAGGGGGAAACGCCTGGTATCTTTATAGTCCTGTCG
GGTTTCGCCACCTCTGACTTGAGCGTCGATTTTTGTGATGCTCGTCAGGGGGGCGGAGCCTATGGAAAAA
CGCCAGCAACGCGGCCTTTTTACGGTTCCTGGCCTTTTGCTGGCCTTTTGCTCACATGTTCTTTCCTGCG
TTATCCCCTGATTCTGTGGATAACCGTATTACCGCCTTTGAGTGAGCTGATACCGCTCGCCGCAGCCGAA
CGACCGAGCGCAGCGAGTCAGTGAGCGAGGAAGCGGAAGAGCGCCCAATACGCAAACCGCCTCTCCCCGC
GCGTTGGCCGATTCATTAATGCAGCTGGCACGACAGGTTTCCCGACTGGAAAGCGGGCAGTGAGCGCAAC
GCAATTAATGTGAGTTAGCTCACTCATTAGGCACCCCAGGCTTTACACTTTATGCTTCCGGCTCGTATGT
TGTGTGGAATTGTGAGCGGATAACAATTTCACACAGGAAACAGCTATGACCATGATTACGCCAAGCGCGC
AATTAACCCTCACTAAAGGGAACAAAAGCTGGTACGTTAATTAAAATGGGGAAGGTGAAGGTCGGAGTCA
ACGGGTGAGTTCGCGGGTGGCTGGGGGGCCCTGGGCTGCGACCGCCCCCGAACCGCGTCTACGAGCCTTG
CGGGCTCCGGGTCTTTGCAGTCGTATGGGGGCAGGGTAGCTGTTCCCCGCAAGGAGAGCTCAAGGTCAGC
GCTCGGACCTGGCGGAGCCCCGCACCCAGGCTGTGGCGCCCTGTGCAGCTCCGCCCTTGCGGCGCCATCT
GCCCGGAGCCTCCTTCCCCTAGTCCCCAGAAACAGGAGGTCCCTACTCCCGCCCGAGATCCCGACCCGGA
CCCCTAGGTGGGGGACGCTTTCTTTCCTTTCGCGCTCTGCGGGGTCACGTGTCGCAGAGGAGCCCCTCCC
CCACGGCCTCCGGCACCGCAGGCCCCGGGATGCTAGTGCGCAGCGGGTGCATCCCTGTCCGGATGCTGCG
CCTGCGGTAGAGCGGCCGCCATGTTGCAACCGGGAAGGAAATGAATGGGCAGCCGTTAGGAAAGCCTGCC
GGTGACTAACCCTGCGCTCCTGCCTCGATGGGTGGAGTCGCGTGTGGCGGGGAAGTCAGGTGGAGCGAGG
CTAGCTGGCCCGATTTCTCCTCCGGGTGATGCTTTTCCTAGATTATTCTCTGGTAAATCAAAGAAGTGGG
TTTATGGAGGTCCTCTTGTGTCCCCTCCCCGCAGAGGTGTGGTGGCTGTGGCATGGTGCCAAGCCGGGAG
AAGCTGAGTCATGGGTAGTTGGAAAAGGACATTTCCACCGCAAAATGGCCCCTCTGGTGGTGGCCCCTTC
CTGCAGCGCCGGCTCACCTCACGGCCCCGCCCTTCCCCTGCCAGCCTAGCGTTGACCCGACCCCAAAGGC
CAGGCTGTAAATGTCACCGGGAGGATTGGGTGTCTGGGCGCCTCGGGGAACCTGCCCTTCTCCCCATTCC
GTCTTCCGGAAACCAGATCTCCCACCGCACCCTGGTCTGAGGTTAAATATAGCTGCTGACCTTTCTGTAG
CTGGGGGCCTGGGCTGGGGCTCTCTCCCATCCCTTCTCCCCACACACATGCACTTACCTGTGCTCCCACT
CCTGATTTCTGGAAAAGAGCTAGGAAGGACAGGCAACTTGGCAAATCAAAGCCCTGGGACTAGGGGGTTA
AAATACAGCTTCCCCTCTTCCCACCCGCCCCAGTCTCTGTCCCTTTTGTAGGAGGGACTTAGAGAAGGGG
TGGGCTTGCCCTGTCCAGTTAATTTCTGACCTTTACTCCTGCCCTTTGAGTTTGATGATGCTGAGTGTAC
AAGCGTTTTCTCCCTAAAGGGTGCAGCTGAGCTAGGCAGCAGCAAGCATTCCTGGGGTGGCATAGTGGGG
TGGTGAATACCATGTACAAAGCTTGTGCCCAGACTGTGGGTGGCAGTGCCCCACATGGCCGCTTCTCCTG
GAAGGGCTTCGTATGACTGGGGGTGTTGGGCAGCCCTGGAGCCTTCAGTTGCAGCCATGCCTTAAGCCAG
GCCAGCCTGGCAGGGAAGCTCAAGGGAGATAAAATTCAACCTCTTGGGCCCTCCTGGGGGTAAGGAGATG
CTGCATTCGCCCTCTTAATGGGGAGGTGGCCTAGGGCTGCTCACATATTCTGGAGGAGCCTCCCCTCCTC
ATGCCTTCTTGCCTCTTGTCTCTTAGATTTGGTCGTATTGGGCGCCTGGTCACCAGGGCTGCTTTTAACT
CTGGTAAAGTGGATATTGTTGCCATCAATGACCCCTTCATTGACCTCAACTACATGGTGAGTGCTACATG
GTGAGCCCCAAAGCTGGTGTGGGAGGAGCCACCTGGCTGATGGGCAGCCCCTTCATACCCTCACGTATTC
CCCCAGGTTTACATGTTCCAATATGATTCCACCCATGGCAAATTCCATGGCACCGTCAAGGCTGAGAACG
GGAAGCTTGTCATCAATGGAAATCCCATCACCATCTTCCAGGAGTGAGTGGAAGACAGAATGGAAGAAAT
GTGCTTTGGGGAGGCAACTAGGATGGTGTGGCTCCCTTGGGTATATGGTAACCTTGTGTCCCTCAATATG
GTCCTGTCCCCATCTCCCCCCCACCCCCATAGGCGAGATCCCTCCAAAATCAAGTGGGGCGATGCTGGCG
CTGAGTACGTCGTGGAGTCCACTGGCGTCTTCACCACCATGGAGAAGGCTGGGGTGAGTGCAGGAGGGCC
CGCGGGAGGGGAAGCTGACTCAGCCCTGCAAAGGCAGGACCCGGGTTCATAACTGTCTGCTTCTCTGCTG
TAGGCTCATTTGCAGGGGGGAGCCAAAAGGGTCATCATCTCTGCCCCCTCTGCTGATGCCCCCATGTTCG
TCATGGGTGTGAACCATGAGAAGTATGACAACAGCCTCAAGATCATCAGGTGAGGAAGGCAGGGCCCGTG
GAGAAGCGGCCAGCCTGGCACCCTATGGACACGCTCCCCTGACTTGCGCCCCGCTCCCTCTTTCTTTGCA
GCAATGCCTCCTGCACCACCAACTGCTTAGCACCCCTGGCCAAGGTCATCCATGACAACTTTGGTATCGT
GGAAGGACTCATGGTATGAGAGCTGGGGAATGGGACTGAGGCTCCCACCTTTCTCATCCAAGACTGGCTC
CTCCCTGCCGGGGCTGCGTGCAACCCTGGGGTTGGGGGTTCTGGGGACTGGCTTTCCCATAATTTCCTTT
CAAGGTGGGGAGGGAGGTAGAGGGGTGATGTGGGGAGTACGCTGCAGGGCCTCACTCCTTTTGCAGACCA
CAGTCCATGCCATCACTGCCACCCAGAAGACTGTGGATGGCCCCTCCGGGAAACTGTGGCGTGATGGCCG
CGGGGCTCTCCAGAACATCATCCCTGCCTCTACTGGCGCTGCCAAGGCTGTGGGCAAGGTCATCCCTGAG
CTGAACGGGAAGCTCACTGGCATGGCCTTCCGTGTCCCCACTGCCAACGTGTCAGTGGTGGACCTGACCT
GCCGTCTAGAAAAACCTGCCAAATATGATGACATCAAGAAGGTGGTGAAGCAGGCGTCGGAGGGCCCCCT
CAAGGGCATCCTGGGCTACACTGAGCACCAGGTGGTCTCCTCTGACTTCAACAGCGACACCCACTCCTCC
ACCTTTGACGCTGGGGCTGGCATTGCCCTCAACGACCACTTTGTCAAGCTCATTTCCTGGTATGTGGCTG
GGGCCAGAGACTGGCTCTTAAAAAGTGCAGGGTCTGGCGCCCTCTGGTGGCTGGCTCAGAAAAAGGGCCC
TGACAACTCTTTTCATCTTCTAGGTATGACAACGAATTTGGCTACAGCAACAGGGTGGTGGACCTCATGG
CCCACATGGCCTCCAAGGAGGGAATGGCGCGTGGCGGCGGGTCCGGAGGAGAGGGCAGAGGAAGTCTTCT
AACATGCGGTGACGTGGAGGAGAATCCTGGCCCGGCGCGTATGGTGAGCAAGGGCGAGGAGCTGTTCACC
GGGGTGGTGCCCATCCTGGTCGAGCTGGACGGCGACGTAAACGGCCACAAGTTCAGCGTGTCCGGCGAGG
GCGAGGGCGATGCCACCTACGGCAAGCTGACCCTGAAGTTCATCTGCACCACCGGCAAGCTGCCCGTGCC
CTGGCCCACCCTCGTGACCACCCTGACCTACGGCGTGCAGTGCTTCAGCCGCTACCCCGACCACATGAAG
CAGCACGACTTCTTCAAGTCCGCCATGCCCGAAGGCTACGTCCAGGAGCGCACCATCTTCTTCAAGGACG
ACGGCAACTACAAGACCCGCGCCGAGGTGAAGTTCGAGGGCGACACCCTGGTGAACCGCATCGAGCTGAA
GGGCATCGACTTCAAGGAGGACGGCAACATCCTGGGGCACAAGCTGGAGTACAACTACAACAGCCACAAC
GTCTATATCATGGCCGACAAGCAGAAGAACGGCATCAAGGTGAACTTCAAGATCCGCCACAACATCGAGG
ACGGCAGCGTGCAGCTCGCCGACCACTACCAGCAGAACACCCCCATCGGCGACGGCCCCGTGCTGCTGCC
CGACAACCACTACCTGAGCACCCAGTCCGCCCTGAGCAAAGACCCCAACGAGAAGCGCGATCACATGGTC
CTGCTGGAGTTCGTGACCGCCGCCGGGATCACTCTCGGCATGGACGAGCTGTACAAGTAAGGATCCACTG
AGTTATCGATAAGCTTAGATCGAGCACAAGAGGAAGAGAGAGACCCTCACTGCTGGGGAGTCCCTGCCAC
ACTCAGTCCCCCACCACACTGAATCTCCCCTCCTCACAGTTGCCATGTAGACCCCTTGAAGAGGGGAGGG
GCCTAGGGAGCCGCACCTTGTCATGTACCATCAATAAAGTACCCTGTGCTCAACCAGTTACTTGTCCTGT
CTTATTCTAGGGTCTGGGGCAGAGGGGAGGGAAGCTGGGCTTGTGTCAAGGTGAGACATTCTTGCTGGGG
AGGGACCTGGTATGTTCTCCTCAGACTGAGGGTAGGGCCTCCAAACAGCCTTGCTTGCTTCGAGAACCAT
TTGCTTCCCGCTCAGACGTCTTGAGTGCTACAGGAAGCTGGCACCACTACTTCAGAGAACAAGGCCTTTT
CCTCTCCTCGCTCCAGTCCTAGGCTATCTGCTGTTGGCCAAACATGGAAGAAGCTATTCTGTGGGCAGCC
CCAGGGAGGCTGACAGGTGGAGGAAGTCAGGGCTCGCACTGGGCTCTGACGCTGACTGGTTAGTGGAGCT
CAGCCTGGAGCTGAGCTGCAGCGGGCAATTCCAGCTTGGCCTCCGCAGCTGTGAGGTCTTGAGCACGTGC
TCTATTGCTTTCTGTGCCCTCGTGTCTTATCTGAGGACATCGTGGCCAGCCCCTAAGGTCTTCAAGCAGG
ATTCATCTAGGTAAACCAAGTACCTAAAACCATGCCCAAGGCGGTAAGGACTATATAATGTTTAAAAATC
GGTAAAAATGCCCACCTCGCATAGTTTTGAGGAAGATGAACTGAGATGTGTCAGGGTGACTTATTTCCAT
CATCGTCCTTAGGGGAACTTGGGTAGGGGCAAGGCGTGTAGCTGGGACCTAGGTCCAGACCCCTGGCTCT
GCCACTGAACGGCTCAGTTGCTTTGGGCAGTTACTCCCGGGCCTCACTTTGCACGTGTGCTTACCTAGTG
GAGACAAAAGTACATACCTCGGTAGAGCGCGCACGCCTGTAACCCCAGCACTTTGGGAGGCCAAGGTGGG
TGTATCACCTGAGGTCAGGAGTTTGAGACCAGCCTGGCCAACATGGTGAAACTCCGTCTCTACTAAAATT
ACAAAAATCAGCCAGGCTTCATGGCACATGCCTATAGTCCCAGCTACAGGCATGCTGAAGCAGGAGAATC
GCTTGCACCCCGGAGGCAGAGGCTGCAGTGAGCTGAGACCACACCACTGCACTCCAGCCTAGGCAACAGA
GTATGAGACTCCATCTCAAAAAAAAAAAAAGTACCTACCTCAGAGTTCAAACTAGTGAATATTAGGAAGT
GCTTGAGACAGTGACACCAAAGTGCACAATAAATACTCGCCAGTTTCATTATTATTAAAGAATCCATTTG
AATGTCAGCTCAACACAGCCTCCTATACCGAGGCATTGTGAACCGCATCTCCCCAGCTTCTCCAGGCTTT
TCCAAGAATCAGGGACACTGTAGCCTGTTGGTCTCAGTGTATGACAGACACGGAGGAAGCACATCTTTAG
CTGATACTTAAACAGAGACCCTGAGCGCACATACACCCGCGCACACATGCATGGAGCTTCACCTTCTCTG
TCATTCTGCAGTGACCAGGAGAGCAAGAGCTCCCACCTCCCTTCAAAACACTGTGCCCATCCCGGGCACT
AAGGCCTCTTTAAAGCACGGCACCTCCACGAGGGAGGGCCACAGCCACATACACTCCACCTGGCAGGTGG
ACAGCGTGAGCACGTGGACCATAGCAGGGACAAGGTGCCCCGGCCAGCCCCAACGCCCTCTGCCGCTGAC
AGGGACAGAAGCCCTCTCCAGCTGCGTGTGCTGCAGAGGCCATGCGTAGCCTCCAGCTGCATTCTATTCC
ACTCCAGTGCCTGGGCCAGTTAGCACCAGTGTGGAAGACAGTGAGCTGGCTCCGGACAACAGGGATGGAG
GAAAGGTCCCACATTCACATTCCTGATACGTGGACAAGGTGAGGGGCCGCAATCGCTCTGGCAGCATTTT
AAAGATGGGGAAGTAGCAGACACCCACGCGTGAAGGCAGGAGAGCCCCAACTGTGGTGGAAATGGCCCCA
GAATGGTAGGGCCAAGCCTAGCTCCAGACACCCCAGAGCCCTGGAGAAGCCAAGACTGAGGGAGAAAGCC
TGAGGGAGGAGCGCCCCAGTCCCCAGGGACCGGCCTGGTGCAGAGCTGCAGCTGATGTTCCCCTCTGTGC
AGCCCCACCCTCTGCCTCGCTGAGCTCCCTGCTGCGAGGGCCTCGGGTGCAAGGGGGAGGCAGGTCTCTA
TCTCATGGAGCTGTCAGATGAGACATCGCGATCGGAGTCCTCAGCCTCGCTTGGCGGCGGCGGCGGGTCG
CTAAGCGGGACCGCAGTGAAAGCAGGAGACTTTCTAGAAAAAAACACCAGTTGTCAACCTTGGGGCAGGC
AGGAATCCTGAAGACGGACGGCACTCCTCCTCCTGCTGCCTCACCCTCTGGCAGCCCGTGAGAAGTACCG
GAAGCGAGGGCGGGGCCGCGGGATGGCGAGGGAGCGGCAGGGACTGAACTCTCTCCAAACCCACCCTGAC
AGGGAAATGGGCCCCGCCTGTGTCTTGGGAACTCAGAGGCTGAGGTCAGGCATGATGGCTCACGCCTGTA
ATTCCAGCACTTTGGGAGGCAGAGGCGGGTGGATCACGACGTCAGGAGTTCAAGGCAAGCCTGGCCAACA
TGGTGAAACCCCATCTCTACTAAAAATGCAAAAATTAGCCAGGTGTGGTGGCGGGCGCCTTGGAGGCTGA
GGCAAGATAATCACTTGAACCTGGGAGGCGGAGGTTGTAGTGAGCCAAAAAAAAAAAAAAAAGAAATAGC
TGAAGTCACAGTAGGAGAGAAGCTGCTGAGCCTCCAGCACCCTGACTCTAGGGCCTTGGCTTTATGTCTA
TCTGCAGTATTTTTGTGATTTTTAAAAATTCACTTTCTTGTTGCGGTGTAACTTACACAGGGTCAAATGC
ACAAATCATGGCCCTGACTTTAGATAAAAATCTGCCCCCACAACCCTTCTGTTCCTTGCCAGTTTTTAAA
CTGCCTCTAACCAGGGGAACCACCAGAGCTGGTGGCCTTGGGAGGTTTCAGCCCTCCCGTCATGAATGGA
CATAGCTCATCCAACTGCCAAGGGAGAGAGCTGTGGGTCTGGGCCAGCCCCACCAGGTAACTCCCAAAGG
GCAGCCCCACAGCAAGATGTGACCCAGTCATTGCCTGAGGGTCTCTGGGGCTGTGTTCCAACCTTTCTCC
CCGCTGTGTCCCCCTGGAAGGCCCCATGCCCAGGGGAGGCGCCTACCGGTCTCCAGACTGGGTGATGAGC
CGGCGGCAGGTCTCCATCTGCACGTCCAGGCCGCGCTTCATGCTGCACATCTCCATGTACTCGTGCAGGT
GCCGGTTCATGTCGTTCTTGGCCGTGGCCAACTCCAGCTGTGGTGGGGCAGGCAGGGCCATCGGGGTTAA
CAGGTGGCGTTCACAGCGCCTCTGTTGCCCCCGCCAGGAGGCCAACACGCCAAGAGCAGTGGCTGGGCCG
GGGGCCCAGGCAGCCATTACTGAAGGCTCAGATTTTAAAATAAACCAGACCAAGGCAGAAGGCAGCGAAT
ACACCATTGTTTCCTCTGCTTTTCCTGGAAATCTTTGCCTATGGAGGAATGCAAAGGTACTGCTGCAGGC
TGTGTTCTTTTAAGACTGATAAGAGTGGTGAGGAAAGTCAGTGTGGGCGGGATGGAGCAGATCCACAGGC
TCCCAGGGCCACACAGGTTCCTATGGGGCCCGGCTCACCCCTCATCCCCTGTACTGCGCTGGTCCTGGGC
TGTCCCCTCACTGCACTGTGAGCTCCCGTAAGGGTTAGCGACAGGTTTTCCTCATCCTGGCAGACCCAGA
CCTCGAAGGGAATTAACTCTCTCTGTGACCCGTGGCATACAAGCCTGGCTAACTGCTGAAAGGGGCCCAA
TCCTCTTACCATTCTCTCCTTATCACTTTATTTTCTCACCTAAAAGCCATTTTCAGACACTAAAAGGAAG
ACTCCCATATTGGAGGTGCCATTGATTCTGAGACCTGTCCTGATTTCAGAAATGTCACACGTGGAAAACA
CGGGGCTCAGAATCAAAGAAATCCGGTCTCCCTCCCCGGGCCCATTCTGCAGCCCACACTCTGAGGCAGG
CGGAGAGGCAGGGCCCAGGCAGCACAAACTCAGTGCCAGGGACAGTCGATTAATTAAGCGATCGCAGGCC
GCCCGCGGTGGAGCTCCAATTCGCCCTATAGTGAGTCGTATTACGCGCGCTCACTGGCCGTCGTTTTACA
ACGTCGTGACTGGGAAAACCCTGGCGTTACCCAACTTAATCGCCTTGCAGCACATCCCCCTTTCGCCAGC
TGGCGTAATAGCGAAGAGGCCCGCACCGATCGCCCTTCCCAACAGTTGCGCAGCCTGAATGGCGAATGGA
AATTGTAAGCGTTAATATTTTGTTAAAATTCGCGTTAAATTTTTGTTAAATCAGCTCATTTTTTAACCAA
TAGGCCGAAATCGGCAAAATCCCTTATAAATCAAAAGAATAGACCGAGATAGGGT
[37 nt withheld, positions 10976-11012]
AAAGAACGTGGACTCCAACGTCAAAGG
[49 nt withheld, positions 11040-11088]
T
[91 nt withheld, positions 11090-11180]
G
[124 nt withheld, positions 11182-11305]
CAG
