>Addgene plasmid #82506 | pGAPTrap-GFP | addgene partial sequence | sequence record 161118 | CMV-d2eGFP-F 5'-TATATCATGGCCGACAAGC-3'
CCGCCACAACATCGAGGACGGCAGCGTGCAGCTCGCCGACCACTACCAGCAGAACACCCCCATCGGCGAC
GGCCCCGTGCTGCTGCCCGACAACCACTACCTGAGCACCCAGTCCGCCCTGAGCAAAGACCCCAACGAGA
AGCGCGATCACATGGTCCTGCTGGAGTTCGTGACCGCCGCCGGGATCACTCTCGGCATGGACGAGCTGTA
CAAGTAAGGATCCACTGAGTTATCGATAAGCTTAGATCGAGCACAAGAGGAAGAGAGAGACCCTCACTGC
TGGGGAGTCCCTGCCACACTCAGTCCCCCACCACACTGAATCTCCCCTCCTCACAGTTGCCATGTAGACC
CCTTGAAGAGGGGAGGGGCCTAGGGAGCCGCACCTTGTCATGTACCATCAATAAAGTACCCTGTGCTCAA
CCAGTTACTTGTCCTGTCTTATTCTAGGGTCTGGGGCAGAGGGGAGGGAAGCTGGGCTTGTGTCAAGGTG
AGACATTCTTGCTGGGGAGGGACCTGGTATGTTCTCCTCAGACTGAGGGTAGGGCCTCCAAACAGCCTTG
CTTGCTTCGAGAACCATTTGCTTCCCGCTCAGACGTCTTGAGTGCTACAGGAAGCTGGCACCACTACTTC
AGAGAACAAGGCCTTTTCCTCTCCTCGCTCCAGTCCTAGGCTATCTGCTGTTGGCCAAACATGGAAGAAG
CTATTCTGTGGGCAGCCCCAGGGAGGCTGACAGGTGGAGGAAGTCAGGGCTCGCACTGGGCTCTGACGCT
GACTGGTTAGTGGAGCTCAGCCTGGAGCTGAGCTGCAGCGGGCAATTCCAGCTTGGCCTCCGCAGCTGT
