>Addgene plasmid #82506 | pGAPTrap-GFP | addgene partial sequence | sequence record 161120 | EXFP-R 5'-GTCTTGTAGTTGCCGTCGTC-3'
GGACGTAGCCTTCGGGCATGGCGGACTTGAAGAAGTCGTGCTGCTTCATGTGGTCGGGGTAGCGGCTGAA
GCACTGCACGCCGTAGGTCAGGGTGGTCACGAGGGTGGGCCAGGGCACGGGCAGCTTGCCGGTGGTGCAG
ATGAACTTCAGGGTCAGCTTGCCGTAGGTGGCATCGCCCTCGCCCTCGCCGGACACGCTGAACTTGTGGC
CGTTTACGTCGCCGTCCAGCTCGACCAGGATGGGCACCACCCCGGTGAACAGCTCCTCGCCCTTGCTCAC
CATACGCGCCGGGCCAGGATTCTCCTCCACGTCACCGCATGTTAGAAGACTTCCTCTGCCCTCTCCTCCG
GACCCGCCGCCACGCGCCATTCCCTCCTTGGAGGCCATGTGGGCCATGAGGTCCACCACCCTGTTGCTGT
AGCCAAATTCGTTGTCATACCTAGAAGATGAAAAGAGTTGTCAGGGCCCTTTTTCTGAGCCAGCCACCAG
AGGGCGCCAGACCCTGCACTTTTTAAGAGCCAGTCTCTGGCCCCAGCCACATACCAGGAAATGAGCTTGA
CAAAGTGGTCGTTGAGGGCAATGCCAGCCCCAGCGTCAAAGGTGGAGGAGTGGGTGTCGCTGTTGAAGTC
AGAGGAGACCACCTGGTGCTCAGTGTAGCCCAGGATGCCCTTGAGGGGGCCCTCCGACGCCTGCTTCACC
ACCTTCTTGATGTCATCATATTTGGCAGGTTTTTCTAGACGGCAGGTCAGGTCCACCACTGACACGTTGG
CAGTGGGGACACGGAAGGCCATGCCAGTGAGCTTCCCGTTCAGCTCAGG
